Addgene plasmid #52521: AAV-CAG::FLEX-rev:: ChR2HA-2a-hM4D
Purpose: Co-expresses HA tagged channelrhodopsin and hM4D (Gi) from a Cre-dependent virus
Depositing lab: Scott Sternson. Depositing organization: HHMI, Janelia Research Campus. Publication: Chemogenetic synaptic silencing of neural circuits localizes a hypothalamus-->midbrain pathway for feeding behavior. Stachniak TJ, Ghosh A, Sternson SM. Neuron. 2014 May 21;82(4):797-808. doi: 10.1016/j.neuron.2014.04.008. Epub 2014 Apr 24. PubMed 24768300.
Backbone
  Vector backbone: AAV2
  Backbone size w/o insert (bp): 5340
  Vector type: AAV, Cre/Lox
Growth in bacteria
  Bacterial resistance: Ampicillin, 100 μg/mL
  Growth temperature: 30°C
  Growth strain: NEB Stable
  Growth instructions: Stbl2 E coli from Invitrogen Grow at 30 degrees in 2xYT media
  Copy number: Low Copy
Gene/Insert
  Gene/Insert name: ChR2-2a-hM4D (alt names: Channelrhodopsin-2 H134R; muscarinic receptor 4, variant)
  Species: H. sapiens (human); Chlamydomonas reinhardtii
  Insert size (bp): 2940
  Promoter: CBA
  Tag / fusion protein: 2xHA on ChR2 (C terminal on insert)
  Cloning method: Restriction Enzyme; 5′ cloning site SpeI (destroyed during cloning); 3′ cloning site SpeI (destroyed during cloning)
  Sequencing primers: 5′ ggttcggcttctggcgtgtgacc; 3′ CATAAAGAGACAGCAACCAGG
Resource information
  A portion of this plasmid was derived from a plasmid made by: Bryan Roth, UNC
Terms and licenses: Academic/Nonprofit Terms; Industry Terms: Not Available to Industry
Depositor comments: These vectors are prone to recombination. This is a well known issue with these AAV vectors and is due to the inverted terminal repeats (ITRs) required for AAV production. To minimize recombination, we propagate these plasmids in NEB Stable cells. Also, to minimize recombination, cells should be cultured at 30 C. Note that these cultures will grow slowly (20 h for minipreps). Better yields and culture times are obtained with 2xYT as the media. This is strongly recommended. Because recombination may still happen occasionally, we do a panel of restriction digestions to assess whether the ITRs are in tact. Separate digestions with PvuII, Sma1, and SnaB1 should be performed. The expected patterns can be calculated from the attached sequence.
How to cite: AAV-CAG::FLEX-rev:: ChR2HA-2a-hM4D was a gift from Scott Sternson (Addgene plasmid # 52521 ; http://n2t.net/addgene:52521 ; RRID:Addgene_52521)
