[The description below was written by a language model from this plasmid's Addgene catalogue record, the feature table of its GenBank file and pLannotate feature annotations shown in this document.]
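Description:
AAV-CAG::FLEX-rev:: ChR2HA-2a-hM4D is an AAV2-based transfer plasmid for producing a Cre-dependent recombinant adeno-associated virus that co-expresses an optogenetic actuator and a chemogenetic silencer. The bacterial backbone carries a ColE1/pUC-type origin, an f1 origin and an ampicillin resistance gene. The catalogue lists the plasmid as low copy, and the depositor notes that the AAV2 inverted terminal repeats make it prone to recombination, so ITR integrity should be checked by restriction digestion. In the full-sequence annotation, one of the two ITRs is scored as a fragment.

Between the ITRs, a CAG/CBA-type promoter (CMV enhancer, chicken β-actin promoter and chimeric intron sequences) sits upstream of a FLEX switch built from paired lox2272 and loxP sites in opposing orientations. The coding cassette lies in reverse orientation relative to the promoter: channelrhodopsin-2 H134R from Chlamydomonas reinhardtii, carrying a C-terminal 2xHA tag, followed by a 2A peptide and hM4D, the Gi-coupled designer receptor variant of the human muscarinic M4 receptor. The HA tag and 2A element come from the catalogue entry and are not individually annotated in the feature table. Without Cre the open reading frame is antisense and silent. Cre inverts the cassette and then excises one site of each pair, locking it in the sense orientation. The 2A sequence then yields the two proteins separately from one transcript. A WPRE and an SV40 polyadenylation signal follow the cassette to support transcript expression and processing.

The associated publication concerns chemogenetic synaptic silencing for mapping neural circuits, consistent with light-evoked activation and hM4D-mediated inhibition in the same Cre-defined neurons. The separate 887 bp GenBank record covers only a small portion of the plasmid, showing one loxP and one lox2272 site and a Kozak sequence.
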