Features (pLannotate 1.2.2; 23 found; start..end, strand, type, name):
    182..770     -  rep_origin     ori: high-copy-number ColE1/pMB1/pBR322/pUC origin of replication
    941..1801    -  CDS            AmpR: β-lactamase; bla; confers resistance to ampicillin, carbenicillin, and related antibiotics
   1802..1906    -  promoter       AmpR promoter: bla
   1959..2387    -  rep_origin     f1 ori (sequence partly withheld): f1 bacteriophage origin of replication; arrow indicates direction of (+) strand synthesis
   2392..2461    -  CDS            lacZα (fragment): LacZα fragment of β-galactosidase; lacZ fragment
   2456..2588    -  repeat_region  AAV2 ITR (fragment): inverted terminal repeat of adeno-associated virus serotype 2 inverted
   2649..2897    +  enhancer       CMV enhancer (fragment): human cytomegalovirus immediate early enhancer
   2899..3155    +  promoter       chicken β-actin promoter: contains a 21-bp deletion relative to the standard chicken β-actin promoter
   3156..3291    +  intron         hybrid intron (fragment): hybrid between chicken β-actin (CBA) and minute virus of mice (MMV) introns (Gray et al., 2011)
   3380..3510    +  intron         chimeric intron (fragment): chimera between introns from chicken β-actin and rabbit β-globin
   3508..3573    +  CDS            HBB (fragment): HBB_LEPEU - Experimental evidence at protein level: Swiss-Prot protein existence level 1. Involved in oxygen transport from the lung to the various peripheral tissues. From Lepus europaeus (European hare).
   3572..3605    -  protein_bind   lox2272: Cre-mediated recombination occurs in the 8-bp core sequence (GGATACTT). lox2272 sites are compatible with each other, but incompatible with loxP or loxN sites (Lee and Saito, 1988). Cre recombinase
   3668..3701    -  protein_bind   loxP: Cre-mediated recombination occurs in the 8-bp core sequence (GCATACAT). Cre recombinase
   3714..5150    -  CDS            CHRM4: ACM4_HUMAN - Experimental evidence at protein level: Swiss-Prot protein existence level 1. The muscarinic acetylcholine receptor mediates various cellular responses, including inhibition of adenylate cyclase, breakdown of phosphoinositides and modulation of potassium channels through the action of G proteins. Primary transducing effect is inhibition of adenylate cyclase. From Homo sapiens (Human).
   5274..6200    -  CDS            ChR2(H134R): H134R mutant of an N-terminal fragment of channelrhodopsin-2 from the alga Chlamydomonas reinhardtii (Nagel et al., 2005) blue light-activated cation channel
   6213..6246    +  protein_bind   lox2272: Cre-mediated recombination occurs in the 8-bp core sequence (GGATACTT). lox2272 sites are compatible with each other, but incompatible with loxP or loxN sites (Lee and Saito, 1988). Cre recombinase
   6317..6350    +  protein_bind   loxP: Cre-mediated recombination occurs in the 8-bp core sequence (GCATACAT). Cre recombinase
   6368..6392    +  misc_feature   MCS (fragment): pBluescript multiple cloning site
   6392..6980    +  misc_feature   WPRE: woodchuck hepatitis virus posttranscriptional regulatory element
   7023..7144    -  polyA_signal   SV40 poly(A) signal: SV40 polyadenylation signal
   7167..7235    -  CDS            large T antigen (fragment): large T antigen from SV40 (simian virus 40)
   7306..7439    +  repeat_region  AAV2 ITR: inverted terminal repeat of adeno-associated virus serotype 2 inverted
   7433..7489    -  CDS            lacI (fragment): lac repressor; lacI; The lac repressor binds to the lac operator to inhibit transcription in E. coli. This inhibition can be relieved by adding lactose or isopropyl-β-D-thiogalactopyranoside (IPTG).
>Addgene plasmid #52521 | AAV-CAG::FLEX-rev:: ChR2HA-2a-hM4D | addgene full sequence | sequence record 142391 | Addgene NGS results
CTTCCGCTTCCTCGCTCACTGACTCGCTGCGCTCGGTCGTTCGGCTGCGGCGAGCGGTATCAGCTCACTC
AAAGGCGGTAATACGGTTATCCACAGAATCAGGGGATAACGCAGGAAAGAACATGTGAGCAAAAGGCCAG
CAAAAGGCCAGGAACCGTAAAAAGGCCGCGTTGCTGGCGTTTTTCCATAGGCTCCGCCCCCCTGACGAGC
ATCACAAAAATCGACGCTCAAGTCAGAGGTGGCGAAACCCGACAGGACTATAAAGATACCAGGCGTTTCC
CCCTGGAAGCTCCCTCGTGCGCTCTCCTGTTCCGACCCTGCCGCTTACCGGATACCTGTCCGCCTTTCTC
CCTTCGGGAAGCGTGGCGCTTTCTCATAGCTCACGCTGTAGGTATCTCAGTTCGGTGTAGGTCGTTCGCT
CCAAGCTGGGCTGTGTGCACGAACCCCCCGTTCAGCCCGACCGCTGCGCCTTATCCGGTAACTATCGTCT
TGAGTCCAACCCGGTAAGACACGACTTATCGCCACTGGCAGCAGCCACTGGTAACAGGATTAGCAGAGCG
AGGTATGTAGGCGGTGCTACAGAGTTCTTGAAGTGGTGGCCTAACTACGGCTACACTAGAAGAACAGTAT
TTGGTATCTGCGCTCTGCTGAAGCCAGTTACCTTCGGAAAAAGAGTTGGTAGCTCTTGATCCGGCAAACA
AACCACCGCTGGTAGCGGTGGTTTTTTTGTTTGCAAGCAGCAGATTACGCGCAGAAAAAAAGGATCTCAA
GAAGATCCTTTGATCTTTTCTACGGGGTCTGACGCTCAGTGGAACGAAAACTCACGTTAAGGGATTTTGG
TCATGAGATTATCAAAAAGGATCTTCACCTAGATCCTTTTAAATTAAAAATGAAGTTTTAAATCAATCTA
AAGTATATATGAGTAAACTTGGTCTGACAGTTACCAATGCTTAATCAGTGAGGCACCTATCTCAGCGATC
TGTCTATTTCGTTCATCCATAGTTGCCTGACTCCCCGTCGTGTAGATAACTACGATACGGGAGGGCTTAC
CATCTGGCCCCAGTGCTGCAATGATACCGCGAGACCCACGCTCACCGGCTCCAGATTTATCAGCAATAAA
CCAGCCAGCCGGAAGGGCCGAGCGCAGAAGTGGTCCTGCAACTTTATCCGCCTCCATCCAGTCTATTAAT
TGTTGCCGGGAAGCTAGAGTAAGTAGTTCGCCAGTTAATAGTTTGCGCAACGTTGTTGCCATTGCTACAG
GCATCGTGGTGTCACGCTCGTCGTTTGGTATGGCTTCATTCAGCTCCGGTTCCCAACGATCAAGGCGAGT
TACATGATCCCCCATGTTGTGCAAAAAAGCGGTTAGCTCCTTCGGTCCTCCGATCGTTGTCAGAAGTAAG
TTGGCCGCAGTGTTATCACTCATGGTTATGGCAGCACTGCATAATTCTCTTACTGTCATGCCATCCGTAA
GATGCTTTTCTGTGACTGGTGAGTACTCAACCAAGTCATTCTGAGAATAGTGTATGCGGCGACCGAGTTG
CTCTTGCCCGGCGTCAATACGGGATAATACCGCGCCACATAGCAGAACTTTAAAAGTGCTCATCATTGGA
AAACGTTCTTCGGGGCGAAAACTCTCAAGGATCTTACCGCTGTTGAGATCCAGTTCGATGTAACCCACTC
GTGCACCCAACTGATCTTCAGCATCTTTTACTTTCACCAGCGTTTCTGGGTGAGCAAAAACAGGAAGGCA
AAATGCCGCAAAAAAGGGAATAAGGGCGACACGGAAATGTTGAATACTCATACTCTTCCTTTTTCAATAT
TATTGAAGCATTTATCAGGGTTATTGTCTCATGAGCGGATACATATTTGAATGTATTTAGAAAAATAAAC
AAATAGGGGTTCCGCGCACATTTCCCCGAAAAGTGCCACCTAAATTGTAAGCGTTAATATTTTGTTAAAA
TTCGCGTTAAATTTTTGTTAAATCAGCTCATTTTTTAACCAATAGGCCGAAATCGGCAAAATCCCTTATA
AATCAAAAGAATAGACCGAGATAGGGT
[37 nt withheld, positions 2058-2094]
AAAGAACGTGGACTCCAACGTCAAAGG
[49 nt withheld, positions 2122-2170]
T
[91 nt withheld, positions 2172-2262]
G
[124 nt withheld, positions 2264-2387]
CCCATTCGCCATTCAGGCTGCGCAACTGTTGGGAAGGGCGATCGGTGCGGGCCTCTTCGCTATTACGCCA
GCTGCGCGCTCGCTCGCTCACTGAGGCCGCCCGGGCAAAGCCCGGGCGTCGGGCGACCTTTGGTCGCCCG
GCCTCAGTGAGCGAGCGAGCGCGCAGAGAGGGAGTGGCCAACTCCATCACTAGGGGTTCCTTGTAGTTAA
TGATTAACCCGCCATGCTACTTATCTACGTAGCCATGCTCTAGGAAGAGTACCATTGACGTCAATAATGA
CGTATGTTCCCATAGTAACGCCAATAGGGACTTTCCATTGACGTCAATGGGTGGAGTATTTACGGTAAAC
TGCCCACTTGGCAGTACATCAAGTGTATCATATGCCAAGTACGCCCCCTATTGACGTCAATGACGGTAAA
TGGCCCGCCTGGCATTATGCCCAGTACATGACCTTATGGGACTTTCCTACTTGGCAGTACATCTACGTAT
TAGTCATCGCTATTACCATGGTCGAGGTGAGCCCCACGTTCTGCTTCACTCTCCCCATCTCCCCCCCCTC
CCCACCCCCAATTTTGTATTTATTTATTTTTTAATTATTTTGTGCAGCGATGGGGGCGGGGGGGGGGGGG
GGGCGGGGCGAGGGGCGGGGCGGGGCGAGGCGGAGAGGTGCGGCGGCAGCCAATCAGAGCGGCGCGCTCC
GAAAGTTTCCTTTTATGGCGAGGCGGCGGCGGCGGCGGCCCTATAAAAAGCGAAGCGCGCGGCGGGCGGG
AGTCGCTGCGCGCTGCCTTCGCCCCGTGCCCCGCTCCGCCGCCGCCTCGCGCCGCCCGCCCCGGCTCTGA
CTGACCGCGTTACTCCCACAGGTGAGCGGGCGGGACGGCCCTTCTCCTCCGGGCTGTAATTAGCGCTTGG
TTTAATGACGGCTTGTTTCTTTTCTGTGGCTGCGTGAAAGCCTTGAGGGGCTCCGGGAGGGCCCTTTGTG
CGGGGGGAGCGGCTCGGGGCTGTCCGCGGGGGGACGGCTGCCTTCGGGGGGGACGGGGCAGGGCGGGGTT
CGGCTTCTGGCGTGTGACCGGCGGCTCTAGAGCCTCTGCTAACCATGTTCATGCCTTCTTCTTTTTCCTA
CAGCTCCTGGGCAACGTGCTGGTTATTGTGCTGTCTCATCATTTTGGCAAAGAATTGGATCCCCATAACT
TCGTATAAAGTATCCTATACGAAGTTATATCAAAATAGGAAGACCAATGCTTCACCATCGACCCGAATTG
CCAAGCATCACCATCGACCCATAACTTCGTATAATGTATGCTATACGAAGTTATACTAGTAACCTACCTG
GCAGTGCCGATGTTCCGATACTGGCACAGCAGCAGGTGCCGGAAGGTCTTTTTAAAGGTGGCGTTGCACA
GAGCATAGCAGGCAGGGTTGATGGTGCTGTTGACGTAGCAGAGCCAGTAGCCAATGGACCACACCGTGTC
AGGGATGCAGCTCTGGCAGAAGGTGTTCACCAGGACCATGACGTTGTAGGGCGTCCAGGTGAGGATGAAG
GCTAGCAGAATGGCAAAGATCGTTCGTGTCACTTTGCGCTCCCGGGCCGCCATCTGCCGCTTCTTGCGCA
CCTGGTTGCGAGCGATGCTGGCGAACTTGCGGGCCACGTTGGCCGCAGGGCGCATGCCAGCCGGCGTGGC
AGGCACAATCTCAATGGCTGTCACACACTCATTGCCTGTCTGCTTCGTCACAATCTGGATCTTGGACCAT
CTGGAGGCTGGGTTGAGGGCCCGCGGCTGCAGGGGAGGGGCGGGCATGGCGGGCGTGGTGGCCTCTGTGG
TGGACAGCTCTGTGGCTGGGCGTTCCTTGGTGTTCTGGGTGGCACTGCCTGAGCTGGACTCATTGGAAGT
GTCCTTATCAGCCACGGGGCGCGGTGGCGGTGGCAGCGCTGGCGGGGGGGCCTCCTCCAGCTTGCCATTG
CGCAGCTCCTCCCGGGCGGCCTCCCCGGGCGGGGGCTTCTTGACGCTCTGCTTCATTAGTGGGCTCTTGA
GGAAGGCCAGCGTCTTGGCTTTCTTCTCCTTCGGGCCCTCGGGCCGGTGCTTGTGGACTCGGCTGCGACT
GGCCAGGGAGATGTGGATGTACAGCACCGTCATGATGACCACAGGCAGGTAGAAGCCAGCAATGGCTGTG
CCAAAGGTCACTGCTGGGTTGGACAGGAACTGGATGAAGCACTGGTTGTCGGGCACCGTCCGCTTACCCA
CCACAAACTGCCAGAACAAGATGGCAGGCGCCCAGAGCACGAAGGACAGTACCCAGGCAGCAGCAATCAT
GAGGCCTGCCATCTTGGTGGTGCGCCGGGCAGGGTAGGTGAGAGGCTTGGTGACGCAGAAGTAGCGGTCA
AAGCTGATGATGAGAAGGTTCATGACGGAGGCGTTGCTCACCACGCAGTCCAGGGCCAGCCACAGGTCGC
AGACCACGGCGCCCAGGGGCCAGTAGCCCTTGATGATGTACACGGTGTAGAGGTTCATGGAGAAGGCGCC
TATGATGAGATCAGCACACGCCAGGCTGAAGAGGAAGTAGTTGTTGACTGTCTGCAGCTGCCTGTTGACC
TTGATGGACAGCATCACCAGGATGTTGCCCACGACAGTCACCAGGCTCAGGGAGCCTGTCACTGTGGCAA
TGAAGACCATTTCCACCGTCTCATAGCGATTGTGGGATGATGACGTGACCAGGCGCACGGACTGATTGCC
CGAGCTGCCATTGACAGGTGTGAAGTTGGCCATTCGCGATGGTCCGGGATTCTCTTCCACATCTCCACAG
GTCAGCAGAGATCCACGTCCTTCGCTAGCAGCATAGTCTGGGACATCATATGGATAGGCGTAGTCGGGCA
CGTCGTAGGGGTATGCCACGGCTCCGGCCTCGGCTTCGTCTTCGACGAGAGTCTCGACCTCGATCTCCGT
TCCGCCGATGTTCAGTTTGGTGGTTTTGCGGATATCTCCGTGAATCAATATGTGCTCGTGGATCAGGACG
CGCAGGTAGTGTCCCAACAACCCCCAACAATTTTTACTCATCAGATCAATAATCGTGTGACCTACGGTGG
AGCCATAGACGCTCAGGACGCCAAAACCTTCGGGCCCCAAAATGAAGAGAATTGGGAACATACCCCAGCT
CACGAAAAACAGCCATGCCATGCCGGTCACGACCTGGCGGCACCGACCCTTTGGCACAGTATGATAACCC
TCGATATATGCTTTGGCGGCGTGAAAAAATGTGTTCGCGCCATAGCACAATCCAAGACAAAAGAAGATGA
CTTTAACATAGCCGGTTGCCATGGCGCTGGTAGCCCCCCACACGATAGTCCCGATGTCTGAGACAAGGAG
TCCCATGGTTCTCCTGCTGTAGTCGTTGCTCAGGCCGGTGAGGTTGCTCAGGCGGATAAGGATGACAGGA
CAAGTGAGCAGCCACTCTGCATAGCGCAGCCACTGCACCCGGTGTCCTGTGGCAAGGTAGAGCATAGAGG
GATTCTTAAACTCAAAAAAGAACTCGAGAATCACCTTAACCATTTCAATGGCGCACACATAGATCTCCTC
CCAGCCGCATGTAGATTTCCAGGTTTGGTAGGCATAGAACATCAGCAGCAAAATGCTGAATCCTGCTGCA
AGCCACTGCAGGACATTTGACGCGGTCTGAGCGCCGTTCGTGCCGCGAGATTCAATCCATCCGGCACAGT
AACATTGATCCTCAGGGACCAGGACGGACCCGTTCACCACCACAGGATTAGTAACGAACAAAAGTTCGCG
TCCGACGGCAGACAAAGCGCCGCCATAGTCCATGGTGGCACTAGTATAACTTCGTATAGGATACTTTATA
CGAAGTTATCATTGGGATTCTTCCTATTTTGATCCAAGCATCACCATCGACCCTCTAGTCCAGATCTCAC
CATCGACCCATAACTTCGTATAGCATACATTATACGAAGTTATGTCCCTCGAAGAGGTTCGAATTCGATA
TCAAGCTTATCGATAATCAACCTCTGGATTACAAAATTTGTGAAAGATTGACTGGTATTCTTAACTATGT
TGCTCCTTTTACGCTATGTGGATACGCTGCTTTAATGCCTTTGTATCATGCTATTGCTTCCCGTATGGCT
TTCATTTTCTCCTCCTTGTATAAATCCTGGTTGCTGTCTCTTTATGAGGAGTTGTGGCCCGTTGTCAGGC
AACGTGGCGTGGTGTGCACTGTGTTTGCTGACGCAACCCCCACTGGTTGGGGCATTGCCACCACCTGTCA
GCTCCTTTCCGGGACTTTCGCTTTCCCCCTCCCTATTGCCACGGCGGAACTCATCGCCGCCTGCCTTGCC
CGCTGCTGGACAGGGGCTCGGCTGTTGGGCACTGACAATTCCGTGGTGTTGTCGGGGAAATCATCGTCCT
TTCCTTGGCTGCTCGCCTGTGTTGCCACCTGGATTCTGCGCGGGACGTCCTTCTGCTACGTCCCTTCGGC
CCTCAATCCAGCGGACCTTCCTTCCCGCGGCCTGCTGCCGGCTCTGCGGCCTCTTCCGCGTCTTCGCCTT
CGCCCTCAGACGAGTCGGATCTCCCTTTGGGCCGCCTCCCCGCATCGATACCGTCGACCCGGGCGGCCGC
TTCGAGCAGACATGATAAGATACATTGATGAGTTTGGACAAACCACAACTAGAATGCAGTGAAAAAAATG
CTTTATTTGTGAAATTTGTGATGCTATTGCTTTATTTGTAACCATTATAAGCTGCAATAAACAAGTTAAC
AACAACAATTGCATTCATTTTATGTTTCAGGTTCAGGGGGAGATGTGGGAGGTTTTTTAAAGCAAGTAAA
ACCTCTACAAATGTGGTAAAATCGATAAGGATCTTCCTAGAGCATGGCTACGTAGATAAGTAGCATGGCG
GGTTAATCATTAACTACAAGGAACCCCTAGTGATGGAGTTGGCCACTCCCTCTCTGCGCGCTCGCTCGCT
CACTGAGGCCGGGCGACCAAAGGTCGCCCGACGCCCGGGCTTTGCCCGGGCGGCCTCAGTGAGCGAGCGA
GCGCGCAGCTGCATTAATGAATCGGCCAACGCGCGGGGAGAGGCGGTTTGCGTATTGGGCGCT
