LOCUS       Exported 887 bp ds-DNA linear SYN 18-MAY-2021
DEFINITION  Co-expresses HA tagged channelrhodopsin and hM4D from a
            Cre-dependent virus.
ACCESSION   .
VERSION     .
KEYWORDS    AAV-CAG::FLEX-rev:: ChR2HA-2a-hM4D
SOURCE      synthetic DNA construct
  ORGANISM  synthetic DNA construct
REFERENCE   1 (bases 1 to 887)
  AUTHORS   Stachniak TJ, Ghosh A, Sternson SM
  TITLE     Chemogenetic synaptic silencing of neural circuits localizes a
            hypothalamus-->midbrain pathway for feeding behavior.
  JOURNAL   Neuron. 2014 May 21;82(4):797-808. doi:
            10.1016/j.neuron.2014.04.008. Epub 2014 Apr 24.
  PUBMED    24768300
REFERENCE   2 (bases 1 to 887)
  AUTHORS   .
  TITLE     Direct Submission
  JOURNAL   Exported May 18, 2021 from SnapGene Server 1.1.58
            http://www.snapgene.com
FEATURES             Location/Qualifiers
     source          1..887
                     /organism="synthetic DNA construct"
                     /mol_type="other DNA"
     protein_bind    complement(65..98)
                     /label=loxP
                     /bound_moiety="Cre recombinase"
                     /note="Cre-mediated recombination occurs in the 8-bp core
                     sequence (GCATACAT)."
     protein_bind    complement(169..202)
                     /label=lox2272
                     /bound_moiety="Cre recombinase"
                     /note="Cre-mediated recombination occurs in the 8-bp core
                     sequence (GGATACTT). lox2272 sites are compatible with each
                     other, but incompatible with loxP or loxN sites (Lee and
                     Saito, 1988)."
     regulatory      209..218
                     /regulatory_class="other"
                     /note="vertebrate consensus sequence for strong initiation
                     of translation (Kozak, 1987)"
ORIGIN
        1 attttgtaat ccagaggttg attatcgata agcttgatat cgaattcgaa cctcttcgag
       61 ggacataact tcgtataatg tatgctatac gaagttatgg gtcgatggtg agatctggac
      121 tagagggtcg atggtgatgc ttggatcaaa ataggaagaa tcccaatgat aacttcgtat
      181 aaagtatcct atacgaagtt atactagtgc caccatggac tatggcggcg ctttgtctgc
      241 cgtcggacgc gaacttttgt tcgttactaa tcctgtggtg gtgaacgggt ccgtcctggt
      301 ccctgaggat caatgttact gtgccggatg gattgaatct cgcggcacga acggcgctca
      361 gaccgcgtca aatgtcctgc agtggcttgc agcaggattc agcattttgc tgctgatgtt
      421 ctatgcctac caaacctgga aatctacatg cggctgggag gagatctatg tgtgcgccat
      481 tgaaatggtt aaggtgattc tcgagttctt ttttgagttt aagaatccct ctatgctcta
      541 ccttgccaca ggacaccggg tgcagtggct gcgctatgca gagtggctgc tcacttgtcc
      601 tgtcatcctt atccgcctga gcaacctcac cggcctgagc aacgactaca gcaggagaac
      661 catgggactc cttgtctcag acatcgggac tatcgtgtgg ggggctacca gcgccatggc
      721 aaccggctat gttaaagtca tcttcttttg tcttggattg tgctatggcg cgaacacatt
      781 ttttcacgcc gccaaagcat atatcgaggg ttatcatact gtgccaaagg gtcggtgccg
      841 ccaggtcgtg accggcatgg catggctgtt tttcgtgagc tggggta
//
