>Addgene plasmid #52521 | AAV-CAG::FLEX-rev:: ChR2HA-2a-hM4D | addgene partial sequence | sequence record 89589 | pCAG-F 5'-GCAACGTGCTGGTTATTGTG-3'
TAACTTCGTATAAAGTATCCTATACGAAGTTATATCAAAATAGGAAGACCAATGCTTCACCATCGACCCG
AATTGCCAAGCATCACCATCGACCCATAACTTCGTATAATGTATGCTATACGAAGTTATACTAGTAACCT
ACCTGGCAGTGCCGATGTTCCGATACTGGCACAGCAGCAGGTGCCGGAAGGTCTTTTTAAAGGTGGCGTT
GCACAGAGCATAGCAGGCAGGGTTGATGGTGCTGTTGACGTAGCAGAGCCAGTAGCCAATGGACCACACC
GTGTCAGGGATGCAGCTCTGGCAGAAGGTGTTCACCAGGACCATGACGTTGTAGGGCGTCCAGGTGAGGA
TGAAGGCTAGCAGAATGGCAAAGATCGTTCGTGTCACTTTGCGCTCCCGGGCCGCCATCTGCCGCTTCTT
GCGCACCTGGTTGCGAGCGATGCTGGCGAACTTGCGGGCC
