>Addgene plasmid #52521 | AAV-CAG::FLEX-rev:: ChR2HA-2a-hM4D | addgene partial sequence | sequence record 91435 | ChR2-F 5'-CACGGAGATATCCGCAAAAC-3'
GGTCGAGACTCTCGTCGAAGACGAAGCCGAGGCCGGAGCCGTGGCATACCCCTACGACGTGCCCGACTAC
GCCTATCCATATGATGTCCCAGACTATGCTGCTAGCGAAGGACGTGGATCTCTGCTGACCTGTGGAGATG
TGGAAGAGAATCCCGGACCATCGCGAATGGCCAACTTCACACCTGTCAATGGCAGCTCGGGCAATCAGTC
CGTGCGCCTGGTCACGTCATCATCCCACAATCGCTATGAGACGGTGGAAATGGTCTTCATTGCCACAGTG
ACAGGCTCCCTGAGCCTGGTGACTGTCGTGGGCAACATCCTGGTGATGCTGTCCATCAAGGTCAACAGGC
AGCTGCAGACAGTCAACAACTACTTCCTCTTCAGCCTGGCGTGTGCTGATCTCATCATAGGCGCCTTCTC
CATGAACCTCTACACCGTGTACATCATCAAGGGCTACTGGCCCCTGGGCGCCGTGGTCTGCGACCTGTGG
CTGGCCCTGGACTGCGTGGTGAGCAACGCCTCCGTCATGAACCTTCTCATCATCAGCTTTGACCGCTACT
TCTGCGTCACCAAGCCTCTCACCTACCCTGCCCGGCGCACCACCAAGATGGCAGGCCTCATGATTGCTGC
TGCCTGGGTACTGTCCTTCG
